Addgene plasmid #32840: HA-TAZ-S89A
Depositing lab: Kunliang Guan. Publication: TAZ promotes cell proliferation and epithelial-mesenchymal transition and is inhibited by the hippo pathway. Lei QY, Zhang H, Zhao B, Zha ZY, Bai F, Pei XH, Zhao S, Xiong Y, Guan KL. Mol Cell Biol. 2008 Apr;28(7):2426-36. Epub 2008 Jan 28. 10.1128/MCB.01874-07 PubMed 18227151.
Backbone
  Vector backbone: pcDNA3-HA
  Backbone size w/o insert (bp): 5400
  Vector type: Mammalian Expression
Growth in bacteria
  Bacterial resistance: Ampicillin, 100 μg/mL
  Growth temperature: 37°C
  Growth strain: DH5alpha
  Copy number: Unknown
Gene/Insert
  Gene/Insert name: TAZ (alt name: WWTR1)
  Species: H. sapiens (human)
  Mutation: S89A
  Entrez Gene: WWTR1 (a.k.a. TAZ)
  Promoter: CMV
  Tag / fusion protein: HA (N terminal on backbone)
  Cloning method: Restriction Enzyme; 5′ cloning site NA (unknown if destroyed); 3′ cloning site NA (unknown if destroyed)
  Sequencing primers: 5′ CMV-F; 3′ BGH-rev
Terms and licenses: Academic/Nonprofit Terms; Industry Terms: Not Available to Industry
How to cite: HA-TAZ-S89A was a gift from Kunliang Guan (Addgene plasmid # 32840 ; http://n2t.net/addgene:32840 ; RRID:Addgene_32840)
