[The description below was written by a language model from this plasmid's Addgene catalogue record and pLannotate feature annotations shown in this document.]
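Description:
HA-TAZ-S89A is a mammalian expression plasmid built on the pcDNA3-HA backbone that drives expression of human TAZ (WWTR1) carrying an S89A point mutation, fused at its N terminus to an HA epitope supplied by the vector. The sequenced record is about 6.7 kb. In bacteria it is maintained through a high-copy ColE1/pUC-type origin and selected with ampicillin via the β-lactamase gene. An f1 origin is also present, which permits single-stranded DNA production. For mammalian cells, an SV40 early promoter drives a neomycin phosphotransferase cassette terminated by an SV40 polyadenylation signal, allowing selection of stable transfectants with G418. The short HIV-1 LTR, ble, lacI and bom hits in the feature table are small annotated fragments of backbone sequence rather than functional modules.

The expression cassette consists of the CMV immediate-early enhancer and promoter, followed by the HA tag coding sequence (annotated as a partial match to a 3xHA element), the roughly 1.2 kb WWTR1 open reading frame, a remnant of a multiple cloning site, and the bovine growth hormone polyadenylation signal. T7 and SP6 phage promoters flank the insert, so it can also be transcribed in vitro. TAZ is a transcriptional coactivator that acts downstream of the Hippo kinase cascade, in which MST1/2 activate LATS1/2. The associated publication reports that TAZ promotes cell proliferation and epithelial-mesenchymal transition and is inhibited by the Hippo pathway. Replacing serine 89 with alanine prevents phosphorylation at that position, so the construct is suited to comparing this mutant with wild-type TAZ in transfected cells, with the HA tag enabling detection or immunoprecipitation. The restriction sites used for cloning are not recorded.
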