Features (pLannotate 1.2.2; 23 found; start..end, strand, type, name):
      1..380     +  enhancer       CMV enhancer: human cytomegalovirus immediate early enhancer
    381..584     +  promoter       CMV promoter: human cytomegalovirus (CMV) immediate early promoter
    580..613     +  LTR            5' LTR (truncated) (fragment): truncated 5' long terminal repeat (LTR) from HIV-1
    629..647     +  promoter       T7 promoter: promoter for bacteriophage T7 RNA polymerase
    670..732     +  CDS            3xHA (fragment): three tandem HA epitope tags
    733..1932    +  CDS            WWTR1: WWTR1_HUMAN - Also known as TAZ. Experimental evidence at protein level: Swiss-Prot protein existence level 1. Transcriptional coactivator which acts as a downstream regulatory target in the Hippo signaling pathway that plays a pivotal role in organ size control and tumor suppression by restricting proliferation and promoting apoptosis (PubMed:11118213, PubMed:18227151). The core of this pathway is composed of a kinase cascade wherein STK3/MST2 and STK4/MST1, in complex with its regulatory protein SAV1, phosphorylates and activates LATS1/2 in complex with its regulatory protein MOB1, which in
   1936..1983    +  misc_feature   MCS (fragment): pBluescript multiple cloning site
   1987..2005    -  promoter       SP6 promoter: promoter for bacteriophage SP6 RNA polymerase
   2031..2255    +  polyA_signal   bGH poly(A) signal: bovine growth hormone polyadenylation signal
   2259..2280    +  promoter       SV40 promoter (fragment): SV40 enhancer and early promoter
   2301..2729    +  rep_origin     f1 ori (sequence partly withheld): f1 bacteriophage origin of replication; arrow indicates direction of (+) strand synthesis
   2743..3072    +  promoter       SV40 promoter: SV40 enhancer and early promoter
   3139..3930    +  CDS            neo: KKA2_KLEPN - Also known as kan, nptII. Experimental evidence at protein level: Swiss-Prot protein existence level 1. Resistance to kanamycin, neomycin, paromomycin, ribostamycin, butirosin and gentamicin B. From Klebsiella pneumoniae.
   3954..4112    +  CDS            ble (fragment): BLE_KLEPN - Experimental evidence at protein level: Swiss-Prot protein existence level 1. Binding protein with a strong affinity to the bleomycin family of antibiotics. Binds to CL990; an antimitotic-antibiotic compound. From Klebsiella pneumoniae.
   4107..4228    +  polyA_signal   SV40 poly(A) signal: SV40 polyadenylation signal
   4301..4317    -  protein_bind   lac operator: The lac repressor binds to the lac operator to inhibit transcription in E. coli. This inhibition can be relieved by adding lactose or isopropyl-β-D-thiogalactopyranoside (IPTG). lac repressor encoded by lacI
   4325..4355    -  promoter       lac promoter: promoter for the E. coli lac operon
   4370..4391    -  protein_bind   CAP binding site: CAP binding activates transcription in the presence of cAMP. E. coli catabolite activator protein
   4404..4496    -  CDS            lacI (fragment): lac repressor; lacI; The lac repressor binds to the lac operator to inhibit transcription in E. coli. This inhibition can be relieved by adding lactose or isopropyl-β-D-thiogalactopyranoside (IPTG).
   4679..5267    -  rep_origin     ori: high-copy-number ColE1/pMB1/pBR322/pUC origin of replication
   5438..6298    -  CDS            AmpR: β-lactamase; bla; confers resistance to ampicillin, carbenicillin, and related antibiotics
   6299..6403    -  promoter       AmpR promoter: bla
   6462..6514    -  misc_feature   bom (fragment): basis of mobility region from pBR322
>Addgene plasmid #32840 | HA-TAZ-S89A | addgene full sequence | sequence record 222827 | Addgene NGS Result
GACATTGATTATTGACTAGTTATTAATAGTAATCAATTACGGGGTCATTAGTTCATAGCCCATATATGGA
GTTCCGCGTTACATAACTTACGGTAAATGGCCCGCCTGGCTGACCGCCCAACGACCCCCGCCCATTGACG
TCAATAATGACGTATGTTCCCATAGTAACGCCAATAGGGACTTTCCATTGACGTCAATGGGTGGAGTATT
TACGGTAAACTGCCCACTTGGCAGTACATCAAGTGTATCATATGCCAAGTACGCCCCCTATTGACGTCAA
TGACGGTAAATGGCCCGCCTGGCATTATGCCCAGTACATGACCTTATGGGACTTTCCTACTTGGCAGTAC
ATCTACGTATTAGTCATCGCTATTACCATGGTGATGCGGTTTTGGCAGTACATCAATGGGCGTGGATAGC
GGTTTGACTCACGGGGATTTCCAAGTCTCCACCCCATTGACGTCAATGGGAGTTTGTTTTGGCACCAAAA
TCAACGGGACTTTCCAAAATGTCGTAACAACTCCGCCCCATTGACGCAAATGGGCGGTAGGCGTGTACGG
TGGGAGGTCTATATAAGCAGAGCTCTCTGGCTAACTAGAGAACCCACTGCTTACTGGCTTATCGAAATTA
ATACGACTCACTATAGGGAGACCCAAGCTTGCCATGGCCTACCCATACGATGTTCCTGACTATGCGGGCT
ATCCCTATGACGTCCCGGACTATGCAGGATCCATGAATCCGGCCTCGGCGCCCCCTCCGCTCCCGCCGCC
TGGGCAGCAAGTGATCCACGTCACGCAGGACCTAGACACAGACCTCGAAGCCCTCTTCAACTCTGTCATG
AATCCGAAGCCTAGCTCGTGGCGGAAGAAGATCCTGCCGGAGTCTTTCTTTAAGGAGCCTGATTCGGGCT
CGCACTCGCGCCAGTCCAGCACCGACTCGTCGGGCGGCCACCCGGGGCCTCGACTGGCTGGGGGTGCCCA
ACATGTCCGCTCGCACGCGTCGCCCGCGTCCCTGCAGCTGGGCACCGGCGCGGGTGCTGCGGGTAGCCCC
GCGCAGCAGCACGCGCACCTCCGCCAGCAGTCCTACGACGTGACCGACGAGCTGCCACTGCCCCCGGGCT
GGGAGATGACCTTCACGGCCACTGGCCAGAGGTACTTCCTCAATCACATAGAAAAAATCACCACATGGCA
AGACCCTAGGAAGGCGATGAATCAGCCTCTGAATCATATGAACCTCCACCCTGCCGTCAGTTCCACACCA
GTGCCTCAGAGGTCCATGGCAGTATCCCAGCCAAATCTCGTGATGAATCACCAACACCAGCAGCAGATGG
CCCCCAGTACCCTGAGCCAGCAGAACCACCCCACTCAGAACCCACCCGCAGGGCTCATGAGTATGCCCAA
TGCGCTGACCACTCAGCAGCAGCAGCAGCAGAAACTGCGGCTTCAGAGAATCCAGATGGAGAGAGAAAGG
ATTCGAATGCGCCAAGAGGAGCTCATGAGGCAGGAAGCTGCCCTCTGTCGACAGCTCCCCATGGAAGCTG
AGACTCTTGCCCCAGTTCAGGCTGCTGTCAACCCACCCACGATGACCCCAGACATGAGATCCATCACTAA
TAATAGCTCAGATCCTTTCCTCAATGGAGGGCCATATCATTCGAGGGAGCAGAGCACTGACAGTGGCCTG
GGGTTAGGGTGCTACAGTGTCCCCACAACTCCGGAGGACTTCCTCAGCAATGTGGATGAGATGGATACAG
GAGAAAACGCAGGACAAACACCCATGAACATCAATCCCCAACAGACCCGTTTCCCTGATTTCCTTGACTG
TCTTCCAGGAACAAACGTTGACTTAGGAACTTTGGAATCTGAAGACCTGATCCCCCTCTTCAATGATGTA
GAGTCTGCTCTGAACAAAAGTGAGCCCTTTCTAACCTGGCTGTAAGAATTCGATATCAAGCTTATCGATA
CCGTCGACCTCGAGGGGGGGCCCTATTCTATAGTGTCACCTAAATGCTAGAGCTCGCTGATCAGCCTCGA
CTGTGCCTTCTAGTTGCCAGCCATCTGTTGTTTGCCCCTCCCCCGTGCCTTCCTTGACCCTGGAAGGTGC
CACTCCCACTGTCCTTTCCTAATAAAATGAGGAAATTGCATCGCATTGTCTGAGTAGGTGTCATTCTATT
CTGGGGGGTGGGGTGGGGCAGGACAGCAAGGGGGAGGATTGGGAAGACAATAGCAGGCATGCTGGGGATG
CGGTGGGCTCTATGGCTTCTGAGGCGGAAAGAACCAGCTGGGGCTCTAGGGGGTATCCCC
[124 nt withheld, positions 2301-2424]
C
[91 nt withheld, positions 2426-2516]
A
[49 nt withheld, positions 2518-2566]
CCTTTGACGTTGGAGTCCACGTTCTTT
[37 nt withheld, positions 2594-2630]
ACCCTATCTCGGTCTATTCTTTTGATTTATAAGGGATTTTGCCGATTTCGGCCTATTGGTTAAAAAATGA
GCTGATTTAACAAAAATTTAACGCGAATTAATTCTGTGGAATGTGTGTCAGTTAGGGTGTGGAAAGTCCC
CAGGCTCCCCAGCAGGCAGAAGTATGCAAAGCATGCATCTCAATTAGTCAGCAACCAGGTGTGGAAAGTC
CCCAGGCTCCCCAGCAGGCAGAAGTATGCAAAGCATGCATCTCAATTAGTCAGCAACCATAGTCCCGCCC
CTAACTCCGCCCATCCCGCCCCTAACTCCGCCCAGTTCCGCCCATTCTCCGCCCCATGGCTGACTAATTT
TTTTTATTTATGCAGAGGCCGAGGCCGCCTCTGCCTCTGAGCTATTCCAGAAGTAGTGAGGAGGCTTTTT
TGGAGGCCTAGGCTTTTGCAAAAAGCTCCCGGGAGCTTGTATATCCATTTTCGGATCTGATCAAGAGACA
GGATGAGGATCGTTTCGCATGATTGAACAAGATGGATTGCACGCAGGTTCTCCGGCCGCTTGGGTGGAGA
GGCTATTCGGCTATGACTGGGCACAACAGACAATCGGCTGCTCTGATGCCGCCGTGTTCCGGCTGTCAGC
GCAGGGGCGCCCGGTTCTTTTTGTCAAGACCGACCTGTCCGGTGCCCTGAATGAACTGCAGGACGAGGCA
GCGCGGCTATCGTGGCTGGCCACGACGGGCGTTCCTTGCGCAGCTGTGCTCGACGTTGTCACTGAAGCGG
GAAGGGACTGGCTGCTATTGGGCGAAGTGCCGGGGCAGGATCTCCTGTCATCTCACCTTGCTCCTGCCGA
GAAAGTATCCATCATGGCTGATGCAATGCGGCGGCTGCATACGCTTGATCCGGCTACCTGCCCATTCGAC
CACCAAGCGAAACATCGCATCGAGCGAGCACGTACTCGGATGGAAGCCGGTCTTGTCGATCAGGATGATC
TGGACGAAGAGCATCAGGGGCTCGCGCCAGCCGAACTGTTCGCCAGGCTCAAGGCGCGCATGCCCGACGG
CGAGGATCTCGTCGTGACCCATGGCGATGCCTGCTTGCCGAATATCATGGTGGAAAATGGCCGCTTTTCT
GGATTCATCGACTGTGGCCGGCTGGGTGTGGCGGACCGCTATCAGGACATAGCGTTGGCTACCCGTGATA
TTGCTGAAGAGCTTGGCGGCGAATGGGCTGACCGCTTCCTCGTGCTTTACGGTATCGCCGCTCCCGATTC
GCAGCGCATCGCCTTCTATCGCCTTCTTGACGAGTTCTTCTGAGCGGGACTCTGGGGTTCGAAATGACCG
ACCAAGCGACGCCCAACCTGCCATCACGAGATTTCGATTCCACCGCCGCCTTCTATGAAAGGTTGGGCTT
CGGAATCGTTTTCCGGGACGCCGGCTGGATGATCCTCCAGCGCGGGGATCTCATGCTGGAGTTCTTCGCC
CACCCCAACTTGTTTATTGCAGCTTATAATGGTTACAAATAAAGCAATAGCATCACAAATTTCACAAATA
AAGCATTTTTTTCACTGCATTCTAGTTGTGGTTTGTCCAAACTCATCAATGTATCTTATCATGTCTGTAT
ACCGTCGACCTCTAGCTAGAGCTTGGCGTAATCATGGTCATAGCTGTTTCCTGTGTGAAATTGTTATCCG
CTCACAATTCCACACAACATACGAGCCGGAAGCATAAAGTGTAAAGCCTGGGGTGCCTAATGAGTGAGCT
AACTCACATTAATTGCGTTGCGCTCACTGCCCGCTTTCCAGTCGGGAAACCTGTCGTGCCAGCTGCATTA
ATGAATCGGCCAACGCGCGGGGAGAGGCGGTTTGCGTATTGGGCGCTCTTCCGCTTCCTCGCTCACTGAC
TCGCTGCGCTCGGTCGTTCGGCTGCGGCGAGCGGTATCAGCTCACTCAAAGGCGGTAATACGGTTATCCA
CAGAATCAGGGGATAACGCAGGAAAGAACATGTGAGCAAAAGGCCAGCAAAAGGCCAGGAACCGTAAAAA
GGCCGCGTTGCTGGCGTTTTTCCATAGGCTCCGCCCCCCTGACGAGCATCACAAAAATCGACGCTCAAGT
CAGAGGTGGCGAAACCCGACAGGACTATAAAGATACCAGGCGTTTCCCCCTGGAAGCTCCCTCGTGCGCT
CTCCTGTTCCGACCCTGCCGCTTACCGGATACCTGTCCGCCTTTCTCCCTTCGGGAAGCGTGGCGCTTTC
TCATAGCTCACGCTGTAGGTATCTCAGTTCGGTGTAGGTCGTTCGCTCCAAGCTGGGCTGTGTGCACGAA
CCCCCCGTTCAGCCCGACCGCTGCGCCTTATCCGGTAACTATCGTCTTGAGTCCAACCCGGTAAGACACG
ACTTATCGCCACTGGCAGCAGCCACTGGTAACAGGATTAGCAGAGCGAGGTATGTAGGCGGTGCTACAGA
GTTCTTGAAGTGGTGGCCTAACTACGGCTACACTAGAAGAACAGTATTTGGTATCTGCGCTCTGCTGAAG
CCAGTTACCTTCGGAAAAAGAGTTGGTAGCTCTTGATCCGGCAAACAAACCACCGCTGGTAGCGGTGGTT
TTTTTGTTTGCAAGCAGCAGATTACGCGCAGAAAAAAAGGATCTCAAGAAGATCCTTTGATCTTTTCTAC
GGGGTCTGACGCTCAGTGGAACGAAAACTCACGTTAAGGGATTTTGGTCATGAGATTATCAAAAAGGATC
TTCACCTAGATCCTTTTAAATTAAAAATGAAGTTTTAAATCAATCTAAAGTATATATGAGTAAACTTGGT
CTGACAGTTACCAATGCTTAATCAGTGAGGCACCTATCTCAGCGATCTGTCTATTTCGTTCATCCATAGT
TGCCTGACTCCCCGTCGTGTAGATAACTACGATACGGGAGGGCTTACCATCTGGCCCCAGTGCTGCAATG
ATACCGCGAGACCCACGCTCACCGGCTCCAGATTTATCAGCAATAAACCAGCCAGCCGGAAGGGCCGAGC
GCAGAAGTGGTCCTGCAACTTTATCCGCCTCCATCCAGTCTATTAATTGTTGCCGGGAAGCTAGAGTAAG
TAGTTCGCCAGTTAATAGTTTGCGCAACGTTGTTGCCATTGCTACAGGCATCGTGGTGTCACGCTCGTCG
TTTGGTATGGCTTCATTCAGCTCCGGTTCCCAACGATCAAGGCGAGTTACATGATCCCCCATGTTGTGCA
AAAAAGCGGTTAGCTCCTTCGGTCCTCCGATCGTTGTCAGAAGTAAGTTGGCCGCAGTGTTATCACTCAT
GGTTATGGCAGCACTGCATAATTCTCTTACTGTCATGCCATCCGTAAGATGCTTTTCTGTGACTGGTGAG
TACTCAACCAAGTCATTCTGAGAATAGTGTATGCGGCGACCGAGTTGCTCTTGCCCGGCGTCAATACGGG
ATAATACCGCGCCACATAGCAGAACTTTAAAAGTGCTCATCATTGGAAAACGTTCTTCGGGGCGAAAACT
CTCAAGGATCTTACCGCTGTTGAGATCCAGTTCGATGTAACCCACTCGTGCACCCAACTGATCTTCAGCA
TCTTTTACTTTCACCAGCGTTTCTGGGTGAGCAAAAACAGGAAGGCAAAATGCCGCAAAAAAGGGAATAA
GGGCGACACGGAAATGTTGAATACTCATACTCTTCCTTTTTCAATATTATTGAAGCATTTATCAGGGTTA
TTGTCTCATGAGCGGATACATATTTGAATGTATTTAGAAAAATAAACAAATAGGGGTTCCGCGCACATTT
CCCCGAAAAGTGCCACCTGACGTCGACGGATCGGGAGATCTCCCGATCCCCTATGGTGCACTCTCAGTAC
AATCTGCTCTGATGCCGCATAGTTAAGCCAGTATCTGCTCCCTGCTTGTGTGTTGGAGGTCGCTGAGTAG
TGCGCGAGCAAAATTTAAGCTACAACAAGGCAAGGCTTGACCGACAATTGCATGAAGAATCTGCTTAGGG
TTAGGCGTTTTGCGCTGCTTCGCGATGTACGGGCCAGATATACGCGTT
