>Addgene plasmid #32840 | HA-TAZ-S89A | addgene partial sequence | sequence record 39725 | CMV-F 5'-CGCAAATGGGCGGTAGGCGTG-3'
AGCAGAGCTCTCTGGCTACTAGAGAACCCACTGCTTACTGGCTTATCGAAATTAATACGACTCACTATAG
GGAGACCCAAGCTTGCCATGGCCTACCCATACGATGTTCCTGACTATGCGGGCTATCCCTATGACGTCCC
GGACTATGCAGGATCCATGAATCCGGCCTCGGCGCCCCCTCCGCTCCCGCCGCCTGGGCAGCAAGTGATC
CACGTCACGCAGGACCTAGACACAGACCTCGAAGCCCTCTTCAACTCTGTCATGAATCCGAAGCCTAGCT
CGTGGCGGAAGAAGATCCTGCCGGAGTCTTTCTTTAAGGAGCCTGATTCGGGCTCGCACTCGCGCCAGTC
CAGCACCGACTCGTCGGGCGGCCACCCGGGGCCTCGACTGGCTGGGGGTGCCCAACATGTCCGCTCGCAC
GCGTCGCCCGCGTCCCTGCAGCTGGGCACCGGCGCGGGTGCTGCGGGTAGCCCCGCGCAGCAGCACGCGC
ACCTCCGCCAGCAGTCCTACGACGTGACCGACGAGCTGCCACTGCCCCCGGGCTGGGAGATGACCTTCAC
GGCCACTGGCCAGAGGTACTTCCTCAATCACATAGAAAAAATCACCACATGGCAAGACCCTAGGAAGGCG
ATGAATCAGCCTCTGAATCATATGAACCTCCACCCTGCCGTCAGTTCCACACCAGTGCCTCAGAGGTCCA
TGGCAGTATCCCAGCCAAATCTCGTGATGAATCACCAACACCAGCAGCAGATGGCCCCCAGTACCCTGAG
CCAGCAGAACCACCCCACTCAGAACCCACCCGCAGGGCTCATGAGTATGCCCAATGCGCTGACCACTCAG
CAGCAGCAGCAGCAGAA
